Addgene plasmid #49849: GBK-Rab30Q68LdeltaCCNFN
Purpose: expresses GAL4BD-Rab30Q68LdeltaCCNFN in yeast
Depositing lab: Marci Scidmore.
Backbone
  Vector backbone: GBK-T7
  Backbone manufacturer: Clontech
  Backbone size w/o insert (bp): 7300
  Total vector size (bp): 7900
  Vector type: Yeast Expression
  Selectable markers: Neomycin (select with G418), TRP1
Growth in bacteria
  Bacterial resistance: Kanamycin, 50 μg/mL
  Growth temperature: 37°C
  Growth strain: DH5alpha
  Copy number: High Copy
Gene/Insert
  Gene/Insert name: Rab30
  Species: H. sapiens (human)
  Insert size (bp): 600
  Mutation: glutamine 68 to leucine, deleted cysteine 199, cysteine 200, asparagine 201, phenylalanine 202, asparagine 203
  GenBank ID: AF498956
  Entrez Gene: RAB30
  Promoter: ADHI
  Tag / fusion protein: Gal4 Binding Domain (N terminal on insert); Myc (N terminal on insert)
  Cloning method: Restriction Enzyme; 5′ cloning site BamHI (not destroyed); 3′ cloning site PstI (not destroyed)
  Sequencing primers: 5′ T7 (TAATACGACTCACTATAGGG)
Resource information
  A portion of this plasmid was derived from a plasmid made by: Rab30 derived from pCDNA3.1+HA-Rab30 purchased from Missouri S&T cDNA Resource Center
Terms and licenses: Academic/Nonprofit Terms; Industry Terms: Not Available to Industry
How to cite: GBK-Rab30Q68LdeltaCCNFN was a gift from Marci Scidmore (Addgene plasmid # 49849)
