[The description below was written by a language model from this plasmid's Addgene catalogue record and pLannotate feature annotations shown in this document.]
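Description:
GBK-Rab30Q68LdeltaCCNFN is a yeast expression plasmid of about 7.9 kb built on the Clontech GBK-T7 backbone, a GAL4 DNA-binding-domain "bait" vector of the type used in yeast two-hybrid assays. It is a shuttle plasmid. In E. coli it replicates from a high-copy ColE1/pUC-type origin and is selected with kanamycin through a Tn5 NeoR/KanR gene driven by the AmpR (bla) promoter. In yeast it is maintained by the 2μ origin and selected by tryptophan prototrophy through the TRP1 marker with its own promoter. An f1 origin and several small remnants (lac promoter/operator, and lacZα, lacI, rop, bom and ble fragments) are also annotated as backbone carry-over.

The expression cassette uses the S. cerevisiae ADH1 promoter to drive the GAL4 DNA-binding domain fused in frame to a human RAB30 coding sequence of roughly 600 bp, inserted between BamHI and PstI sites, and ends at the ADH1 terminator. The record also lists an N-terminal Myc tag, although this is not annotated separately in the feature table. A T7 promoter lies between the GAL4 domain and the insert, paired with a downstream T7 terminator. This arrangement allows transcription of the tagged insert without the GAL4 portion and provides a sequencing primer site.

The Rab30 insert carries a glutamine 68 to leucine substitution, a change at the position that in Rab GTPases generally impairs GTP hydrolysis and favours the active GTP-bound state. It also lacks the last five residues (Cys199 to Asn203). This deletion removes the C-terminal cysteines that normally serve as prenylation sites, which should keep the fusion from being anchored to membranes. The stated purpose is expression of GAL4BD-Rab30Q68LdeltaCCNFN in yeast, consistent with screening or testing for proteins that bind active Rab30.
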