Features (pLannotate 1.2.2; 24 found; start..end, strand, type, name):
     30..734     +  promoter       ADH1 promoter: S. cerevisiae ADH1; promoter for alcohol dehydrogenase 1
    762..1202    +  CDS            GAL4 DNA binding domain: DNA binding domain of the GAL4 transcriptional activator; Saccharomyces cerevisiae GAL4 (truncated)
   1213..1231    +  promoter       T7 promoter: promoter for bacteriophage T7 RNA polymerase
   1317..1910    +  CDS            RAB30: RAB30_HUMAN - Experimental evidence at protein level: Swiss-Prot protein existence level 1. The small GTPases Rab are key regulators of intracellular membrane trafficking, from the formation of transport vesicles to their fusion with membranes. Rabs cycle between an inactive GDP-bound form and an active GTP-bound form that is able to recruit to membranes different set of downstream effectors directly responsible for vesicle formation, movement, tethering and fusion (By similarity). Required for maintaining the structural integrity of the Golgi apparatus, possibly by mediating interactions with
   1931..1978    +  terminator     T7 terminator: transcription terminator for bacteriophage T7 RNA polymerase
   2005..2192    +  terminator     ADH1 terminator: S. cerevisiae ADH1; transcription terminator for the S. cerevisiae alcohol dehydrogenase 1 (ADH1) gene
   2240..2256    -  protein_bind   lac operator: The lac repressor binds to the lac operator to inhibit transcription in E. coli. This inhibition can be relieved by adding lactose or isopropyl-β-D-thiogalactopyranoside (IPTG). lac repressor encoded by lacI
   2264..2294    -  promoter       lac promoter: promoter for the E. coli lac operon
   2309..2330    -  protein_bind   CAP binding site: CAP binding activates transcription in the presence of cAMP. E. coli catabolite activator protein
   2343..2435    -  CDS            lacI (fragment): lac repressor; lacI; The lac repressor binds to the lac operator to inhibit transcription in E. coli. This inhibition can be relieved by adding lactose or isopropyl-β-D-thiogalactopyranoside (IPTG).
   2618..3206    -  rep_origin     ori: high-copy-number ColE1/pMB1/pBR322/pUC origin of replication
   3428..3444    +  polyA_signal   bGH poly(A) signal (fragment): bovine growth hormone polyadenylation signal
   3535..3582    -  polyA_signal   HSV TK poly(A) signal: herpes simplex virus thymidine kinase polyadenylation signal (Cole and Stacy, 1985)
   3641..3790    -  CDS            ble (fragment): BLE_KLEPN - Experimental evidence at protein level: Swiss-Prot protein existence level 1. Binding protein with a strong affinity to the bleomycin family of antibiotics. Binds to CL990; an antimitotic-antibiotic compound. From Klebsiella pneumoniae.
   3815..4609    -  CDS            NeoR/KanR: aminoglycoside phosphotransferase from Tn5; aph(3')-II (or nptII); confers resistance to neomycin, kanamycin, and G418 (Geneticin®)
   4610..4714    -  promoter       AmpR promoter: bla
   4741..6083    -  rep_origin     2μ ori: yeast 2μ plasmid origin of replication
   6151..6186    +  CDS            rop (fragment): Rop protein, which maintains plasmids at low copy number; rop
   6288..6337    +  misc_feature   bom (fragment): basis of mobility region from pBR322
   6476..6623    +  promoter       TRP1 promoter: S. cerevisiae TRP1
   6624..7298    +  CDS            TRP1: phosphoribosylanthranilate isomerase, required for tryptophan biosynthesis; S. cerevisiae TRP1; yeast auxotrophic marker
   7349..7400    +  misc_feature   bom (fragment): basis of mobility region from pBR322
   7401..7856    -  rep_origin     f1 ori (sequence partly withheld): f1 bacteriophage origin of replication; arrow indicates direction of (+) strand synthesis
   7860..29      -  CDS            lacZα (fragment) (across the origin): LacZα fragment of β-galactosidase; lacZ fragment
>Addgene plasmid #49849 | GBK-Rab30Q68LdeltaCCNFN | depositor full sequence | sequence record 74637 | GBK-Rab30Q68LdeltaCCNFN sequence 7897 bps
CGGTGCGGGCCTCTTCGCTATTACGCCAGATCCTTTTGTTGTTTCCGGGTGTACAATATGGACTTCCTCT
TTTCTGGCAACCAAACCCATACATCGGGATTCCTATAATACCTTCGTTGGTCTCCCTAACATGTAGGTGG
CGGAGGGGAGATATACAATAGAACAGATACCAGACAAGACATAATGGGCTAAACAAGACTACACCAATTA
CACTGCCTCATTGATGGTGGTACATAACGAACTAATACTGTAGCCCTAGACTTGATAGCCATCATCATAT
CGAAGTTTCACTACCCTTTTTCCATTTGCCATCTATTGAAGTAATAATAGGCGCATGCAACTTCTTTTCT
TTTTTTTTCTTTTCTCTCTCCCCCGTTGTTGTCTCACCATATCCGCAATGACAAAAAAAATGATGGAAGA
CACTAAAGGAAAAAATTAACGACAAAGACAGCACCAACAGATGTCGTTGTTCCAGAGCTGATGAGGGGTA
TCTCGAAGCACACGAAACTTTTTCCTTCCTTCATTCACGCACACTACTCTCTAATGAGCAACGGTATACG
GCCTTCCTTCCAGTTACTTGAATTTGAAATAAAAAAAGTTTGCTGTCTTGCTATCAAGTATAAATAGACC
TGCAATTATTAATCTTTTGTTTCCTCGTCATTGTTCTCGTTCCCTTTCTTCCTTGTTTCTTTTTCTGCAC
AATATTTCAAGCTATACCAAGCATACAATCAACTCCAAGCTTGAAGCAAGCCTCCTGAAAGATGAAGCTA
CTGTCTTCTATCGAACAAGCATGCGATATTTGCCGACTTAAAAAGCTCAAGTGCTCCAAAGAAAAACCGA
AGTGCGCCAAGTGTCTGAAGAACAACTGGGAGTGTCGCTACTCTCCCAAAACCAAAAGGTCTCCGCTGAC
TAGGGCACATCTGACAGAAGTGGAATCAAGGCTAGAAAGACTGGAACAGCTATTTCTACTGATTTTTCCT
CGAGAAGACCTTGACATGATTTTGAAAATGGATTCTTTACAGGATATAAAAGCATTGTTAACAGGATTAT
TTGTACAAGATAATGTGAATAAAGATGCCGTCACAGATAGATTGGCTTCAGTGGAGACTGATATGCCTCT
AACATTGAGACAGCATAGAATAAGTGCGACATCATCATCGGAAGAGAGTAGTAACAAAGGTCAAAGACAG
TTGACTGTATCGCCGGAATTTGTAATACGACTCACTATAGGGCGAGCCGCCATCATGGAGGAGCAGAAGC
TGATCTCAGAGGAGGACCTGCATATGGCCATGGAGGCCGAATTCCCGGGGATCCATATGAGTATGGAAGA
TTATGATTTCCTGTTCAAAATTGTTTTAATTGGCAACGCTGGTGTGGGGAAGACGTGCCTCGTCCGAAGA
TTCACTCAGGGTCTTTTCCCCCCAGGTCAAGGAGCCACAATTGGAGTTGATTTTATGATTAAGACAGTGG
AGATTAATGGTGAAAAAGTAAAGCTACAGATCTGGGACACAGCAGGTCTAGAGAGATTTCGGTCCATTAC
CCAGAGTTACTACCGAAGCGCCAATGCCTTGATCCTCACCTATGACATTACCTGTGAGGAATCCTTCCGT
TGCCTTCCTGAGTGGCTGCGGGAGATAGAACAATATGCCAGCAACAAGGTCATCACTGTGTTAGTGGGCA
ACAAGATTGACCTGGCTGAAAGGAGAGAGGTTTCCCAGCAGCGAGCTGAAGAATTCTCAGAAGCTCAGGA
CATGTATTATCTGGAGACCTCAGCCAAGGAATCTGATAATGTGGAGAAACTCTTCCTTGACTTAGCATGC
CGACTCATCAGTGAAGCCAGACAGAACACACTTGTGAACAATGTATCCTCACCCTTACCTGGAGAAGGGA
AAAGCATCAGCTATTTGACTTAACTGCAGCGGCCGCATAACTAGCATAACCCCTTGGGGCCTCTAAACGG
GTCTTGAGGGGTTTTTTGCGCGCTTGCAGCCAAGCTAATTCCGGGCGAATTTCTTATGATTTATGATTTT
TATTATTAAATAAGTTATAAAAAAAATAAGTGTATACAAATTTTAAAGTGACTCTTAGGTTTTAAAACGA
AAATTCTTATTCTTGAGTAACTCTTTCCTGTAGGTCAGGTTGCTTTCTCAGGTATAGCATGAGGTCGCTC
TTATTGACCACACCTCTACCGGCATGCAAGCTTGGCGTAATCATGGTCATAGCTGTTTCCTGTGTGAAAT
TGTTATCCGCTCACAATTCCACACAACATACGAGCCGGAAGCATAAAGTGTAAAGCCTGGGGTGCCTAAT
GAGTGAGGTAACTCACATTAATTGCGTTGCGCTCACTGCCCGCTTTCCAGTCGGGAAACCTGTCGTGCCA
GCTGCATTAATGAATCGGCCAACGCGCGGGGAGAGGCGGTTTGCGTATTGGGCGCTCTTCCGCTTCCTCG
CTCACTGACTCGCTGCGCTCGGTCGTTCGGCTGCGGCGAGCGGTATCAGCTCACTCAAAGGCGGTAATAC
GGTTATCCACAGAATCAGGGGATAACGCAGGAAAGAACATGTGAGCAAAAGGCCAGCAAAAGGCCAGGAA
CCGTAAAAAGGCCGCGTTGCTGGCGTTTTTCCATAGGCTCCGCCCCCCTGACGAGCATCACAAAAATCGA
CGCTCAAGTCAGAGGTGGCGAAACCCGACAGGACTATAAAGATACCAGGCGTTTCCCCCTGGAAGCTCCC
TCGTGCGCTCTCCTGTTCCGACCCTGCCGCTTACCGGATACCTGTCCGCCTTTCTCCCTTCGGGAAGCGT
GGCGCTTTCTCATAGCTCACGCTGTAGGTATCTCAGTTCGGTGTAGGTCGTTCGCTCCAAGCTGGGCTGT
GTGCACGAACCCCCCGTTCAGCCCGACCGCTGCGCCTTATCCGGTAACTATCGTCTTGAGTCCAACCCGG
TAAGACACGACTTATCGCCACTGGCAGCAGCCACTGGTAACAGGATTAGCAGAGCGAGGTATGTAGGCGG
TGCTACAGAGTTCTTGAAGTGGTGGCCTAACTACGGCTACACTAGAAGGACAGTATTTGGTATCTGCGCT
CTGCTGAAGCCAGTTACCTTCGGAAAAAGAGTTGGTAGCTCTTGATCCGGCAAACAAACCACCGCTGGTA
GCGGTGGTTTTTTTGTTTGCAAGCAGCAGATTACGCGCAGAAAAAAAGGATCTCAAGAAGATCCTTTGAT
CTTTTCTACGGGGTCTGACGCTCAGTGGAACGAAAACTCACGTTAAGGGATTTTGGTCATGAGATTATCA
AAAAGGATCTTCACCTAGATCCTTTTAAATTAAAAATGAAGTTTTAAATCAATCTAAAGTATATATGAGT
AACCTGAGGCTATGGCAGGGCCTGCCGCCCCGACGTTGGCTGCGAGCCCTGGGCCTTCACCCGAACTTGG
GGGGTGGGGTGGGGAAAAGGAAGAAACGCGGGCGTATTGGCCCCAATGGGGTCTCGGTGGGGTATCGACA
GAGTGCCAGCCCTGGGACCGAACCCCGCGTTTATGAACAAACGACCCAACACCGTGCGTTTTATTCTGTC
TTTTTATTGCCGTCATAGCGCGGGTTCCTTCCGGTATTGTCTCCTTCCGTGTTTCAGTTAGCCTCCCCCT
AGGGTGGGCGAAGAACTCCAGCATGAGATCCCCGCGCTGGAGGATCATCCAGCCGGCGTCCCGGAAAACG
ATTCCGAAGCCCAACCTTTCATAGAAGGCGGCGGTGGAATCGAAATCTCGTGATGGCAGGTTGGGCGTCG
CTTGGTCGGTTCATTTCGAACCCCAGAGTCCCGCTCAGAAGAACTCGTCAAGAAGGCGATAGAAGGCGAT
GCGCTGCGAATCGGGAGCGGCGATACCGTAAAGCACGAGGAAGCGGTCAGCCCATTCGCCGCCAAGCTCT
TCAGCAATATCACGGGTAGCCAACGCTATGTCCTGATAGCGGTCCGCCACACCCAGCCGGCCACAGTCGA
TGAATCCAGAAAAGCGGCCATTTTCCACCATGATATTCGGCAAGCAGGCATCGTCATGGGTCACGACGAG
ATCCTCGCCGTCGGGCATGCTCGCCTTGAGCCTGGCGAACAGTTCGGCTGGCGCGAGCCCCTGATGCTCT
TCGTCCAGATCATCCTGATCGACAAGACCGGCTTCCATCCGAGTACGTGCTCGCTCGATGCGATGTTTCG
CTTGGTGGTCGAATGGGCAGGTAGCCGGATCAAGCGTATGCAGCCGCCGCATTGCATCAGCCATGATGGA
TACTTTCTCGGCAGGAGCAAGGTGAGATGACAGGAGATCCTGCCCCGGCACTTCGCCCAATAGCAGCCAG
TCCCTTCCCGCTTCAGTGACAACGTCGAGCACAGCTGCGCAAGGAACGCCCGTCGTGGCCAGCCACGATA
GCCGCGCTGCCTCGTCTTGCAGTTCATTCAGGGCACCGGACAGGTCGGTCTTGACAAAAAGAACCGGGCG
CCCCTGCGCTGACAGCCGGAACACGGCGGCATCAGAGCAGCCGATTGTCTGTTGTGCCCAGTCATAGCCG
AATAGCCTCTCCACCCAAGCGGCCGGAGAACCTGCGTGCAATCCATCTTGTTCAATCATACTCTTCCTTT
TTCAATATTATTGAAGCATTTATCAGGGTTATTGTCTCATGAGCGGATACATATTTGAATGTATTTAGAA
AAATAAACAAATAGGGGTTCCGCGCACATTTCCCCGAAAAGTGCCACCTGAACGAAGCATCTGTGCTTCA
TTTTGTAGAACAAAAATGCAACGCGAGAGCGCTAATTTTTCAAACAAAGAATCTGAGCTGCATTTTTACA
GAACAGAAATGCAACGCGAAAGCGCTATTTTACCAACGAAGAATCTGTGCTTCATTTTTGTAAAACAAAA
ATGCAACGCGAGAGCGCTAATTTTTCAAACAAAGAATCTGAGCTGCATTTTTACAGAACAGAAATGCAAC
GCGAGAGCGCTATTTTACCAACAAAGAATCTATACTTCTTTTTTGTTCTACAAAAATGCATCCCGAGAGC
GCTATTTTTCTAACAAAGCATCTTAGATTACTTTTTTTCTCCTTTGTGCGCTCTATAATGCAGTCTCTTG
ATAACTTTTTGCACTGTAGGTCCGTTAAGGTTAGAAGAAGGCTACTTTGGTGTCTATTTTCTCTTCCATA
AAAAAAGCCTGACTCCACTTCCCGCGTTTACTGATTACTAGCGAAGCTGCGGGTGCATTTTTTCAAGATA
AAGGCATCCCCGATTATATTCTATACCGATGTGGATTGCGCATACTTTGTGAACAGAAAGTGATAGCGTT
GATGATTCTTCATTGGTCAGAAAATTATGAACGGTTTCTTCTATTTTGTCTCTATATACTACGTATAGGA
AATGTTTACATTTTCGTATTGTTTTCGATTCACTCTATGAATAGTTCTTACTACAATTTTTTTGTCTAAA
GAGTAATACTAGAGATAAACATAAAAAATGTAGAGGTCGAGTTTAGATGCAAGTTCAAGGAGCGAAAGGT
GGATGGGTAGGTTATATAGGGATATAGCACAGAGATATATAGCAAAGAGATACTTTTGAGCAATGTTTGT
GGAAGCGGTATTCGCAATATTTTAGTAGCTCGTTACAGTCCGGTGCGTTTTTGGTTTTTTGAAAGTGCGT
CTTCAGAGCGCTTTTGGTTTTCAAAAGCGCTCTGAAGTTCCTATACTTTCTAGAGAATAGGAACTTCGGA
ATAGGAACTTCAAAGCGTTTCCGAAAACGAGCGCTTCCGAAAATGCAACGCGAGCTGCGCACATACAGCT
CACTGTTCACGTCGCACCTATATCTGCGTGTTGCCTGTATATATATATACATGAGAAGAACGGCATAGTG
CGTGTTTATGCTTAAATGCGTACTTATATGCGTCTATTTATGTAGGATGAAAGGTAGTCTAGTACCTCCT
GTGATATTATCCCATTCCATGCGGGGTATCGTATGCTTCCTTCAGCACTACCCTTTAGCTGTTCTATATG
CTGCCACTCCTCAATTGGATTAGTCTCATCCTTCAATGCTATCATTTCCTTTGATATTGGATCATATTAA
GAAACCATTATTATCATGACATTAACCTATAAAAATAGGCGTATCACGAGGCCCTTTCGTCTCGCGCGTT
TCGGTGATGACGGTGAAAACCTCTGACACATGCAGCTCCCGGAGACGGTCACAGCTTGTCTGTAAGCGGA
TGCCGGGAGCAGACAAGCCCGTCAGGGCGCGTCAGCGGGTGTTGGCGGGTGTCGGGGCTGGCTTAACTAT
GCGGCATCAGAGCAGATTGTACTGAGAGTGCACCATAGATCAACGACATTACTATATATATAATATAGGA
AGCATTTAATAGAACAGCATCGTAATATATGTGTACTTTGCAGTTATGACGCCAGATGGCAGTAGTGGAA
GATATTCTTTATTGAAAAATAGCTTGTCACCTTACGTACAATCTTGATCCGGAGCTTTTCTTTTTTTGCC
GATTAAGAATTAATTCGGTCGAAAAAAGAAAAGGAGAGGGCCAAGAGGGAGGGCATTGGTGACTATTGAG
CACGTGAGTATACGTGATTAAGCACACAAAGGCAGCTTGGAGTATGTCTGTTATTAATTTCACAGGTAGT
TCTGGTCCATTGGTGAAAGTTTGCGGCTTGCAGAGCACAGAGGCCGCAGAATGTGCTCTAGATTCCGATG
CTGACTTGCTGGGTATTATATGTGTGCCCAATAGAAAGAGAACAATTGACCCGGTTATTGCAAGGAAAAT
TTCAAGTCTTGTAAAAGCATATAAAAATAGTTCAGGCACTCCGAAATACTTGGTTGGCGTGTTTCGTAAT
CAACCTAAGGAGGATGTTTTGGCTCTGGTCAATGATTACGGCATTGATATCGTCCAACTGCATGGAGATG
AGTCGTGGCAAGAATACCAAGAGTTCCTCGGTTTGCCAGTTATTAAAAGACTCGTATTTCCAAAAGACTG
CAACATACTACTCAGTGCAGCTTCACAGAAACCTCATTCGTTTATTCCCTTGTTTGATTCAGAAGCAGGT
GGGACAGGTGAACTTTTGGATTGGAACTCGATTTCTGACTGGGTTGGAAGGCAAGAGAGCCCCGAAAGCT
TACATTTTATGTTAGCTGGTGGACTGACGCCAGAAAATGTTGGTGATGCGCTTAGATTAAATGGCGTTAT
TGGTGTTGATGTAAGCGGAGGTGTGGAGACAAATGGTGTAAAAGACTCTAACAAAATAGCAAATTTCGTC
AAAAATGCTAAGAAATAGGTTATTACTGAGTAGTATTTATTTAAGTATTGTTTGTGCACTTGCCGATCTA
TGCGGTGTGAAATACCGCACAGATGCGTAAGGAGAAAATACCGCATCAGGAAATTGTAAACGTTAATATT
TTGTTAAAATTCGCGTTAAATTTTTGTTAAATCAGCTCATTTTTTAACCAATAGGCCGAAATCGGCAAAA
TCCCTTATAAATCAAAAGAATAGACCGAGATAGGGT
[37 nt withheld, positions 7527-7563]
AAAGAACGTGGACTCCAACGTCAAAGG
[49 nt withheld, positions 7591-7639]
T
[91 nt withheld, positions 7641-7731]
G
[124 nt withheld, positions 7733-7856]
CCATTCGCCATTCAGGCTGCGCAACTGTTGGGAAGGGCGAT
