>Addgene plasmid #49849 | GBK-Rab30Q68LdeltaCCNFN | addgene partial sequence | sequence record 77458 | Gal4_N_term
TCGCCGGAATTTGTAATACGACTCACTATAGGGCGAGCCGCCATCATGGAGGAGCAGAAGCTGATCTCAG
AGGAGGACCTGCATATGGCCATGGAGGCCGAATTCCCGGGGATCCATATGAGTATGGAAGATTATGATTT
CCTGTTCAAAATTGTTTTAATTGGCAACGCTGGTGTGGGGAAGACGTGCCTCGTCCGAAGATTCACTCAG
GGTCTTTTCCCCCCAGGTCAAGGAGCCACAATTGGAGTTGATTTTATGATTAAGACAGTGGAGATTAATG
GTGAAAAAGTAAAGCTACAGATCTGGGACACAGCAGGTCTAGAGAGATTTCGGTCCATTACCCAGAGTTA
CTACCGAAGCGCCAATGCCTTGATCCTCACCTATGACATTACCTGTGAGGAATCCTTCCGTTGCCTTCCT
GAGTGGCTGCGGGAGATAGAACAATATGCCAGCAACAAGGTCATCACTGTGTTAGTGGGCAACAAGATTG
ACCTGGCTGAAAGGAGAGAGGTTTCCCAGCAGCGAGCTGAAGAATTCTCAGAAGCTCAGGACATGTATTA
TCTGGAGACCTCAGCCAAGGAATCTGATAATGTGGAGAAACTCTTCCTTGACTTAGCATGCCGACTCATC
AGTGAGGCCAGACAGAACACACTTGTGAACAATGTATCCTCACCCTTACCTGGAGAAGGGAAAAGCATCA
GCTATTTGACTTAACTGCAGCGGCCGCATAACTAGCATAACCCCTTGGGGCCTCTAAACGGGTCTTGAGG
GGTTTTTTGCGCGCTTGCAGCCAAGCTAATTCCGGGCGAATTTCTTATGATTTATGATTTTTATTATTAA
ATAAGTTATAAAAAAAATAAGTGTATACAAATTTTAAAGTGACTCTTAGGTTTTAAAACGAAAATTCTTA
TTCTTGAGTAACTCTTTCCTGTAGGTCAGGTTGCTTTCTCAGGTATAGCATGAGGTCGCTCTTATTGACC
ACACCTCTACCGGCATG
